Addgene plasmid #80920: pCW57-MCS1-P2A-MCS2 (Neo)--OLD
Purpose: (Empty Backbone) All-in-one doxycycline inducible lentiviral vector for expression of one or two genes using the P2A self-cleaving peptide.
Depositing lab: Adam Karpf. Publication: Pan-Cancer Analyses Reveal Genomic Features of FOXM1 Overexpression in Cancer. Barger CJ, Branick C, Chee L, Karpf AR. Cancers (Basel). 2019 Feb 21;11(2). pii: cancers11020251. doi: 10.3390/cancers11020251. PubMed 30795624.
Backbone
  Vector backbone: pCW57.1
  Backbone manufacturer: Broad Insitute
  Backbone size (bp): 7936
  Modifications to backbone: pCW57-MCS1-2A-MCS2 was modified by replacing puromycin with neomycin.
  Vector type: Mammalian Expression, Lentiviral ; Doxycycline inducible; P2A Self Cleaving Peptide
  Promoter: TRE
  Selectable markers: Neomycin (select with G418)
Growth in bacteria
  Bacterial resistance: Ampicillin, 100 μg/mL
  Growth temperature: 37°C
  Growth strain: NEB Stable
  Copy number: Unknown
Gene/Insert
  Cloning method: Restriction Enzyme
  Sequencing primers: 5′ pCW57.MCS_Seq_F CGTATGTCGAGGTAGGCGTG
Terms and licenses: Academic/Nonprofit Terms; Industry Terms: Not Available to Industry
How to cite: pCW57-MCS1-P2A-MCS2 (Neo)--OLD was a gift from Adam Karpf (Addgene plasmid # 80920)
