[The description below was written by a language model from this plasmid's Addgene catalogue record and pLannotate feature annotations shown in this document.]
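Description:
pCW57-MCS1-P2A-MCS2 (Neo)--OLD is an empty, all-in-one doxycycline-inducible lentiviral backbone of 7,936 bp derived from pCW57.1. It was made from pCW57-MCS1-2A-MCS2 by exchanging the puromycin marker for neomycin resistance. In bacteria it is maintained through a high-copy ColE1/pUC-type origin and an ampicillin resistance gene. The viral framework has a third-generation, self-inactivating layout. An RSV promoter drives a truncated HIV-1 5' LTR, followed by the Ψ packaging signal with a gag fragment, the Rev response element and the cPPT/CTS. Downstream lie a WPRE and a ΔU3 3' LTR. An SV40 polyadenylation signal and SV40 origin sit outside the 3' LTR.

The payload region begins with a tight TRE promoter, made of seven tet operators upstream of a minimal CMV promoter. It is followed by a P2A coding segment which, according to the construct name and stated purpose, is flanked by two multiple cloning sites; the sites themselves are not annotated in the feature table. A single gene can be inserted, or two genes can be placed in frame on either side of P2A. In the latter case ribosomal skipping yields two separate polypeptides from one inducible transcript.

A separate, constitutive human PGK promoter drives the NeoR coding sequence, followed by an rtTA3-type reverse tetracycline transactivator. The element linking these two reading frames is not annotated. Transduced cells can therefore be selected with G418 and already carry the transactivator, which activates the TRE only when doxycycline is present. The vector is intended for restriction-enzyme cloning of genes of interest and for generating stable mammalian cell lines with doxycycline-controlled expression. The "OLD" suffix suggests a superseded version, but the record does not explain it.
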