Features (pLannotate 1.2.2; 26 found; start..end, strand, type, name):
     41..158     +  misc_feature   cPPT/CTS: central polypurine tract and central termination sequence of HIV-1
    212..526     +  promoter       tight TRE promoter: Tet-responsive promoter PTight, consisting of seven tet operator sequences followed by the minimal CMV promoter
    567..623     +  CDS            P2A: 2A peptide from porcine teschovirus-1 polyprotein Eukaryotic ribosomes fail to insert a peptide bond between the Gly and Pro residues, yielding separate polypeptides.
    651..1161    +  promoter       hPGK promoter: human phosphoglycerate kinase 1 promoter
   1179..1980    +  CDS            NeoR/KanR (fragment): aminoglycoside phosphotransferase from Tn5; aph(3')-II (or nptII); confers resistance to neomycin, kanamycin, and G418 (Geneticin®)
   2049..2746    +  CDS            rtTA3 (fragment): reverse tetracycline transactivator 3 activates expression from Tet-responsive promoters in the presence of doxycycline
   2676..2786    +  CDS            VP48: 3 tandem repeats of the minimal activation domain of herpes simplex virus VP16 (Cheng et al., 2013)
   2822..3370    +  misc_feature   WPRE (fragment): woodchuck hepatitis virus posttranscriptional regulatory element
   3396..3467    +  CDS            nef (fragment): NEF_HV1Z2 - Experimental evidence at protein level: Swiss-Prot protein existence level 1. Extracellular Nef protein targets CD4(+) T-lymphocytes for apoptosis by interacting with CXCR4 surface receptors. From Human immunodeficiency virus type 1 group M subtype D (isolate Z2/CDC-Z34) (HIV-1).
   3469..3702    +  LTR            3' LTR (ΔU3): self-inactivating 3' long terminal repeat (LTR) from HIV-1
   3774..3895    +  polyA_signal   SV40 poly(A) signal: SV40 polyadenylation signal
   3935..4070    +  rep_origin     SV40 ori: SV40 origin of replication
   4078..4141    +  promoter       AmpR promoter: bla
   4142..5002    +  CDS            AmpR: β-lactamase; bla; confers resistance to ampicillin, carbenicillin, and related antibiotics
   5173..5761    +  rep_origin     ori: high-copy-number ColE1/pMB1/pBR322/pUC origin of replication
   5944..6036    +  CDS            lacI (fragment): lac repressor; lacI; The lac repressor binds to the lac operator to inhibit transcription in E. coli. This inhibition can be relieved by adding lactose or isopropyl-β-D-thiogalactopyranoside (IPTG).
   6049..6070    +  protein_bind   CAP binding site: CAP binding activates transcription in the presence of cAMP. E. coli catabolite activator protein
   6085..6115    +  promoter       lac promoter: promoter for the E. coli lac operon
   6123..6139    +  protein_bind   lac operator: The lac repressor binds to the lac operator to inhibit transcription in E. coli. This inhibition can be relieved by adding lactose or isopropyl-β-D-thiogalactopyranoside (IPTG). lac repressor encoded by lacI
   6184..6202    +  promoter       T3 promoter: promoter for bacteriophage T3 RNA polymerase
   6230..6456    +  promoter       RSV promoter: Rous sarcoma virus enhancer/promoter
   6457..6637    +  LTR            5' LTR (truncated): truncated 5' long terminal repeat (LTR) from HIV-1
   6684..6809    +  misc_feature   HIV-1 Ψ: packaging signal of human immunodeficiency virus type 1
   6793..7156    +  CDS            HIV-1 gag (fragment): gag protein from human immunodeficiency virus 1; gag
   7302..7535    +  misc_feature   RRE: The Rev response element (RRE) of HIV-1 allows for Rev-dependent mRNA export from the nucleus to the cytoplasm.
   7912..7936    +  CDS            Rev (fragment): human immunodeficiency virus 1 (HIV-1) Rev protein; rev; enhances nuclear export of unspliced and incompletely spliced viral mRNAs
>Addgene plasmid #80920 | pCW57-MCS1-P2A-MCS2 (Neo)--OLD | depositor full sequence | sequence record 152775 | pCW57-MCS1-P2A-MCS2 (Neo)--OLD sequence 7936 bps
AATTCTCGACCTCGAGACAAATGGCAGTATTCATCCACAATTTTAAAAGAAAAGGGGGGATTGGGGGGTA
CAGTGCAGGGGAAAGAATAGTAGACATAATAGCAACAGACATACAAACTAAAGAATTACAAAAACAAATT
ACAAAAATTCAAAATTTTCGGGTTTATTACAGGGACAGCAGAGATCCACTTTGGCCGCGAATCGATATGT
CGAGTTTACTCCCTATCAGTGATAGAGAACGTATGTCGAGTTTACTCCCTATCAGTGATAGAGAACGATG
TCGAGTTTACTCCCTATCAGTGATAGAGAACGTATGTCGAGTTTACTCCCTATCAGTGATAGAGAACGTA
TGTCGAGTTTACTCCCTATCAGTGATAGAGAACGTATGTCGAGTTTATCCCTATCAGTGATAGAGAACGT
ATGTCGAGTTTACTCCCTATCAGTGATAGAGAACGTATGTCGAGGTAGGCGTGTACGGTGGGAGGCCTAT
ATAAGCAGAGCTCGTTTAGTGAACCGTCAGATCGCCTGGAGAATTGGCTAGCGAATTCGTCGACACCGGT
TCCGGAGCCACGAACTTCTCTCTGTTAAAGCAAGCAGGAGACGTGGAAGAAAACCCCGGTCCTAGGCTGC
AGACGCGTTGTACAGGATCCGGGGTTGGGGTTGCGCCTTTTCCAAGGCAGCCCTGGGTTTGCGCAGGGAC
GCGGCTGCTCTGGGCGTGGTTCCGGGAAACGCAGCGGCGCCGACCCTGGGTCTCGCACATTCTTCACGTC
CGTTCGCAGCGTCACCCGGATCTTCGCCGCTACCCTTGTGGGCCCCCCGGCGACGCTTCCTGCTCCGCCC
CTAAGTCGGGAAGGTTCCTTGCGGTTCGCGGCGTGCCGGACGTGACAAACGGAAGCCGCACGTCTCACTA
GTACCCTCGCAGACGGACAGCGCCAGGGAGCAATGGCAGCGCGCCGACCGCGATGGGCTGTGGCCAATAG
CGGCTGCTCAGCAGGGCGCGCCGAGAGCAGCGGCCGGGAAGGGGCGGTGCGGGAGGCGGGGTGTGGGGCG
GTAGTGTGGGCCCTGTTCCTGCCCGCGCGGTGTTCCGCATTCTGCAAGCCTCCGGAGCGCACGTCGGCAG
TCGGCTCCCTCGTTGACCGAATCACCGACCTCTCTCCCCAGCAATTCACCCGCGCGCGATGGGATCGGCC
ATTGAACAAGATGGATTGCACGCAGGTTCTCCGGCCGCTTGGGTGGAGAGGCTATTCGGCTATGACTGGG
CACAACAGACAATCGGCTGCTCTGATGCCGCCGTGTTCCGGCTGTCAGCGCAGGGGCGCCCGGTTCTTTT
TGTCAAGACCGACCTGTCCGGTGCCCTGAATGAACTGCAGGACGAGGCAGCGCGGCTATCGTGGCTGGCC
ACGACGGGCGTTCCTTGCGCAGCTGTGCTCGACGTTGTCACTGAAGCGGGAAGGGACTGGCTGCTATTGG
GCGAAGTGCCGGGGCAGGATCTCCTGTCATCTCACCTTGCTCCTGCCGAGAAAGTATCCATCATGGCTGA
TGCAATGCGGCGGCTGCATACGCTTGATCCGGCTACCTGCCCATTCGACCACCAAGCGAAACATCGCATC
GAGCGAGCACGTACTCGGATGGAAGCCGGTCTTGTCGATCAGGATGATCTGGACGAAGAGCATCAGGGGC
TCGCGCCAGCCGAACTGTTCGCCAGGCTCAAGGCGCGCATGCCCGACGGCGAGGATCTCGTCGTGACCCA
TGGCGATGCCTGCTTGCCGAATATCATGGTGGAAAATGGCCGCTTTTCTGGATTCATCGACTGTGGCCGG
CTGGGTGTGGCGGACCGCTATCAGGACATAGCGTTGGCTACCCGTGATATTGCTGAAGAGCTTGGCGGCG
AATGGGCTGACCGCTTCCTCGTGCTTTACGGTATCGCCGCTCCCGATTCGCAGCGCATCGCCTTCTATCG
CCTTCTTGACGAGTTCTTCTTCGAAGGAAGCGGAGAAGGTAGAGGTTCTCTCCTCACTTGTGGTGATGTT
GAAGAAAACCCTGGTCCAATGTCTAGACTGGACAAGAGCAAAGTCATAAACGGAGCTCTGGAATTACTCA
ATGGTGTCGGTATCGAAGGCCTGACGACAAGGAAACTCGCTCAAAAGCTGGGAGTTGAGCAGCCTACCCT
GTACTGGCACGTGAAGAACAAGCGGGCCCTGCTCGATGCCCTGCCAATCGAGATGCTGGACAGGCATCAT
ACCCACTTCTGCCCCCTGGAAGGCGAGTCATGGCAAGACTTTCTGCGGAACAACGCCAAGTCATACCGCT
GTGCTCTCCTCTCACATCGCGACGGGGCTAAAGTGCATCTCGGCACCCGCCCAACAGAGAAACAGTACGA
AACCCTGGAAAATCAGCTCGCGTTCCTGTGTCAGCAAGGCTTCTCCCTGGAGAACGCACTGTACGCTCTG
TCCGCCGTGGGCCACTTTACACTGGGCTGCGTATTGGAGGAACAGGAGCATCAAGTAGCAAAAGAGGAAA
GAGAGACACCTACCACCGATTCTATGCCCCCACTTCTGAGACAAGCAATTGAGCTGTTCGACCGGCAGGG
AGCCGAACCTGCCTTCCTTTTCGGCCTGGAACTAATCATATGTGGCCTGGAGAAACAGCTAAAGTGCGAA
AGCGGCGGGCCGACCGACGCCCTTGACGATTTTGACTTAGACATGCTCCCAGCCGATGCCCTTGACGACT
TTGACCTTGATATGCTGCCTGCTGACGCTCTTGACGATTTTGACCTTGACATGCTCCCCGGGTAACTAAG
TAAGGATCGATCCAAGATATCGTATTCTTAACTATGTTGCTCCTTTTACGCTATGTGGATACGCTGCTTT
AATGCCTTTGTATCATGCTATTGCTTCCCGTATGGCTTTCATTTTCTCCTCCTTGTATAAATCCTGGTTG
CTGTCTCTTTATGAGGAGTTGTGGCCCGTTGTCAGGCAACGTGGCGTGGTGTGCACTGTGTTTGCTGACG
CAACCCCCACTGGTTGGGGCATTGCCACCACCTGTCAGCTCCTTTCCGGGACTTTCGCTTTCCCCCTCCC
TATTGCCACGGCGGAACTCATCGCCGCCTGCCTTGCCCGCTGCTGGACAGGGGCTCGGCTGTTGGGCACT
GACAATTCCGTGGTGTTGTCGGGGAAGCTGACGTCCTTTCCATGGCTGCTCGCCTGTGTTGCCACCTGGA
TTCTGCGCGGGACGTCCTTCTGCTACGTCCCTTCGGCCCTCAATCCAGCGGACCTTCCTTCCCGCGGCCT
GCTGCCGGCTCTGCGGCCTCTTCCGCGTCTTCGCCTTCGCCCTCAGACGAGTCGGATCTCCCTTTGGGCC
GCCTCCCCGCCTGTTTCGCCTCGGCGTCCGGACTAGAGGTACCTTTAAGACCAATGACTTACAAGGCAGC
TGTAGATCTTAGCCACTTTTTAAAAGAAAAGGGGGGACTGGAAGGGCTAATTCACTCCCAACGAAGACAA
GATCTGCTTTTTGCTTGTACTGGGTCTCTCTGGTTAGACCAGATCTGAGCCTGGGAGCTCTCTGGCTAAC
TAGGGAACCCACTGCTTAAGCCTCAATAAAGCTTGCCTTGAGTGCTTCAAGTAGTGTGTGCCCGTCTGTT
GTGTGACTCTGGTAACTAGAGATCCCTCAGACCCTTTTAGTCAGTGTGGAAAATCTCTAGCAGTAGTAGT
TCATGTCATCTTATTATTCAGTATTTATAACTTGCAAAGAAATGAATATCAGAGAGTGAGAGGAACTTGT
TTATTGCAGCTTATAATGGTTACAAATAAAGCAATAGCATCACAAATTTCACAAATAAAGCATTTTTTTC
ACTGCATTCTAGTTGTGGTTTGTCCAAACTCATCAATGTATCTTATCATGTCTGGCTCTAGCTATCCCGC
CCCTAACTCCGCCCATCCCGCCCCTAACTCCGCCCAGTTCCGCCCATTCTCCGCCCCATGGCTGACTAAT
TTTTTTTATTTATGCAGAGGCCGAGGCCGCCTCGGCCTCTGAGCTATTCCAGAAGTAGTGAGGAGGCTTT
TTTGGAGGCCTTTCAAATATGTATCCGCTCATGAGACAATAACCCTGATAAATGCTTCAATAATATTGAA
AAAGGAAGAGTATGAGTATTCAACATTTCCGTGTCGCCCTTATTCCCTTTTTTGCGGCATTTTGCCTTCC
TGTTTTTGCTCACCCAGAAACGCTGGTGAAAGTAAAAGATGCTGAAGATCAGTTGGGTGCACGAGTGGGT
TACATCGAACTGGATCTCAACAGCGGTAAGATCCTTGAGAGTTTTCGCCCCGAAGAACGTTTTCCAATGA
TGAGCACTTTTAAAGTTCTGCTATGTGGCGCGGTATTATCCCGTATTGACGCCGGGCAAGAGCAACTCGG
TCGCCGCATACACTATTCTCAGAATGACTTGGTTGAGTACTCACCAGTCACAGAAAAGCATCTTACGGAT
GGCATGACAGTAAGAGAATTATGCAGTGCTGCCATAACCATGAGTGATAACACTGCGGCCAACTTACTTC
TGACAACGATCGGAGGACCGAAGGAGCTAACCGCTTTTTTGCACAACATGGGGGATCATGTAACTCGCCT
TGATCGTTGGGAACCGGAGCTGAATGAAGCCATACCAAACGACGAGCGTGACACCACGATGCCTGTAGCA
ATGGCAACAACGTTGCGCAAACTATTAACTGGCGAACTACTTACTCTAGCTTCCCGGCAACAATTAATAG
ACTGGATGGAGGCGGATAAAGTTGCAGGACCACTTCTGCGCTCGGCCCTTCCGGCTGGCTGGTTTATTGC
TGATAAATCTGGAGCCGGTGAGCGTGGGTCTCGCGGTATCATTGCAGCACTGGGGCCAGATGGTAAGCCC
TCCCGTATCGTAGTTATCTACACGACGGGGAGTCAGGCAACTATGGATGAACGAAATAGACAGATCGCTG
AGATAGGTGCCTCACTGATTAAGCATTGGTAACTGTCAGACCAAGTTTACTCATATATACTTTAGATTGA
TTTAAAACTTCATTTTTAATTTAAAAGGATCTAGGTGAAGATCCTTTTTGATAATCTCATGACCAAAATC
CCTTAACGTGAGTTTTCGTTCCACTGAGCGTCAGACCCCGTAGAAAAGATCAAAGGATCTTCTTGAGATC
CTTTTTTTCTGCGCGTAATCTGCTGCTTGCAAACAAAAAAACCACCGCTACCAGCGGTGGTTTGTTTGCC
GGATCAAGAGCTACCAACTCTTTTTCCGAAGGTAACTGGCTTCAGCAGAGCGCAGATACCAAATACTGTT
CTTCTAGTGTAGCCGTAGTTAGGCCACCACTTCAAGAACTCTGTAGCACCGCCTACATACCTCGCTCTGC
TAATCCTGTTACCAGTGGCTGCTGCCAGTGGCGATAAGTCGTGTCTTACCGGGTTGGACTCAAGACGATA
GTTACCGGATAAGGCGCAGCGGTCGGGCTGAACGGGGGGTTCGTGCACACAGCCCAGCTTGGAGCGAACG
ACCTACACCGAACTGAGATACCTACAGCGTGAGCTATGAGAAAGCGCCACGCTTCCCGAAGGGAGAAAGG
CGGACAGGTATCCGGTAAGCGGCAGGGTCGGAACAGGAGAGCGCACGAGGGAGCTTCCAGGGGGAAACGC
CTGGTATCTTTATAGTCCTGTCGGGTTTCGCCACCTCTGACTTGAGCGTCGATTTTTGTGATGCTCGTCA
GGGGGGCGGAGCCTATGGAAAAACGCCAGCAACGCGGCCTTTTTACGGTTCCTGGCCTTTTGCTGGCCTT
TTGCTCACATGTTCTTTCCTGCGTTATCCCCTGATTCTGTGGATAACCGTATTACCGCCTTTGAGTGAGC
TGATACCGCTCGCCGCAGCCGAACGACCGAGCGCAGCGAGTCAGTGAGCGAGGAAGCGGAAGAGCGCCCA
ATACGCAAACCGCCTCTCCCCGCGCGTTGGCCGATTCATTAATGCAGCTGGCACGACAGGTTTCCCGACT
GGAAAGCGGGCAGTGAGCGCAACGCAATTAATGTGAGTTAGCTCACTCATTAGGCACCCCAGGCTTTACA
CTTTATGCTTCCGGCTCGTATGTTGTGTGGAATTGTGAGCGGATAACAATTTCACACAGGAAACAGCTAT
GACCATGATTACGCCAAGCGCGCAATTAACCCTCACTAAAGGGAACAAAAGCTGGAGCTGCAAGCTTAAT
GTAGTCTTATGCAATACTCTTGTAGTCTTGCAACATGGTAACGATGAGTTAGCAACATGCCTTACAAGGA
GAGAAAAAGCACCGTGCATGCCGATTGGTGGAAGTAAGGTGGTACGATCGTGCCTTATTAGGAAGGCAAC
AGACGGGTCTGACATGGATTGGACGAACCACTGAATTGCCGCATTGCAGAGATATTGTATTTAAGTGCCT
AGCTCGATACATAAACGGGTCTCTCTGGTTAGACCAGATCTGAGCCTGGGAGCTCTCTGGCTAACTAGGG
AACCCACTGCTTAAGCCTCAATAAAGCTTGCCTTGAGTGCTTCAAGTAGTGTGTGCCCGTCTGTTGTGTG
ACTCTGGTAACTAGAGATCCCTCAGACCCTTTTAGTCAGTGTGGAAAATCTCTAGCAGTGGCGCCCGAAC
AGGGACTTGAAAGCGAAAGGGAAACCAGAGGAGCTCTCTCGACGCAGGACTCGGCTTGCTGAAGCGCGCA
CGGCAAGAGGCGAGGGGCGGCGACTGGTGAGTACGCCAAAAATTTTGACTAGCGGAGGCTAGAAGGAGAG
AGATGGGTGCGAGAGCGTCAGTATTAAGCGGGGGAGAATTAGATCGCGATGGGAAAAAATTCGGTTAAGG
CCAGGGGGAAAGAAAAAATATAAATTAAAACATATAGTATGGGCAAGCAGGGAGCTAGAACGATTCGCAG
TTAATCCTGGCCTGTTAGAAACATCAGAAGGCTGTAGACAAATACTGGGACAGCTACAACCATCCCTTCA
GACAGGATCAGAAGAACTTAGATCATTATATAATACAGTAGCAACCCTCTATTGTGTGCATCAAAGGATA
GAGATAAAAGACACCAAGGAAGCTTTAGACAAGATAGAGGAAGAGCAAAACAAAAGTAAGACCACCGCAC
AGCAAGCGGCCGCTGATCTTCAGACCTGGAGGAGGAGATATGAGGGACAATTGGAGAAGTGAATTATATA
AATATAAAGTAGTAAAAATTGAACCATTAGGAGTAGCACCCACCAAGGCAAAGAGAAGAGTGGTGCAGAG
AGAAAAAAGAGCAGTGGGAATAGGAGCTTTGTTCCTTGGGTTCTTGGGAGCAGCAGGAAGCACTATGGGC
GCAGCGTCAATGACGCTGACGGTACAGGCCAGACAATTATTGTCTGGTATAGTGCAGCAGCAGAACAATT
TGCTGAGGGCTATTGAGGCGCAACAGCATCTGTTGCAACTCACAGTCTGGGGCATCAAGCAGCTCCAGGC
AAGAATCCTGGCTGTGGAAAGATACCTAAAGGATCAACAGCTCCTGGGGATTTGGGGTTGCTCTGGAAAA
CTCATTTGCACCACTGCTGTGCCTTGGAATGCTAGTTGGAGTAATAAATCTCTGGAACAGATTTGGAATC
ACACGACCTGGATGGAGTGGGACAGAGAAATTAACAATTACACAAGCTTAATACACTCCTTAATTGAAGA
ATCGCAAAACCAGCAAGAAAAGAATGAACAAGAATTATTGGAATTAGATAAATGGGCAAGTTTGTGGAAT
TGGTTTAACATAACAAATTGGCTGTGGTATATAAAATTATTCATAATGATAGTAGGAGGCTTGGTAGGTT
TAAGAATAGTTTTTGCTGTACTTTCTATAGTGAATAGAGTTAGGCAGGGATATTCACCATTATCGTTTCA
GACCCACCTCCCAACCCCGAGGGGAC
