>Addgene plasmid #80920 | pCW57-MCS1-P2A-MCS2 (Neo)--OLD | depositor partial sequence | sequence record 152776 | PGK_seq_F  GTAGTGTGGGCCCTGTTCCTGCC
TKTGCWTCTGCAGCCTCGGAGCGCACGTCGGCAGTCGGCTCCCTCGTTGACCGAATCACCGACCTCTCTC
CCCAGCAATTCACCCGCGCGCGATGGGATCGGCCATTGAACAAGATGGATTGCACGCAGGTTCTCCGGCC
GCTTGGGTGGAGAGGCTATTCGGCTATGACTGGGCACAACAGACAATCGGCTGCTCTGATGCCGCCGTGT
TCCGGCTGTCAGCGCAGGGGCGCCCGGTTCTTTTTGTCAAGACCGACCTGTCCGGTGCCCTGAATGAACT
GCAGGACGAGGCAGCGCGGCTATCGTGGCTGGCCACGACGGGCGTTCCTTGCGCAGCTGTGCTCGACGTT
GTCACTGAAGCGGGAAGGGACTGGCTGCTATTGGGCGAAGTGCCGGGGCAGGATCTCCTGTCATCTCACC
TTGCTCCTGCCGAGAAAGTATCCATCATGGCTGATGCAATGCGGCGGCTGCATACGCTTGATCCGGCTAC
CTGCCCATTCGACCACCAAGCGAAACATCGCATCGAGCGAGCACGTACTCGGATGGAAGCCGGTCTTGTC
GATCAGGATGATCTGGACGAAGAGCATCAGGGGCTCGCGCCAGCCGAACTGTTCGCCAGGCTCAAGGCGC
GCATGCCCGACGGCGAGGATCTCGTCGTGACCCATGGCGATGCCTGCTTGCCGAATATCATGGTGGAAAA
TGGCCGCTTTTCTGGATTCATCGACTGTGGCCGGCTGGGTGTGGCGGACCGCTATCACGACATAGCGTTG
GCTACCCGTGATATTGCTGAAGAGCTTGGCGGCGAATGGGCTGACCGCTTCCTCGTGCTTTACGGTATCG
CCGCTCCCGATTCGCAGCGCATCGCCTTCTATCGCTTCTTGACGAGTCTCTCGAGAAGCGGAGAAAGGTA
GAGTCTCTCCTMCCTTGTGTGATGTGAGAACCTGTTCCAATGTCTAGACTGGACAGAGCAAGTCATAAAA
CGTAGCTCCTGGCAAATAAC
