>Addgene plasmid #80920 | pCW57-MCS1-P2A-MCS2 (Neo)--OLD | depositor partial sequence | sequence record 152777 | Neo_seq_F            TCATCTCACCTTGCTCCTGC
AMKGACTGAGCATGCGGCGGCTGCATACGCTTGATCCGGCTACCTGCCCATTCGACCACCAAGCGAAACA
TCGCATCGAGCGAGCACGTACTCGGATGGAAGCCGGTCTTGTCGATCAGGATGATCTGGACGAAGAGCAT
CAGGGGCTCGCGCCAGCCGAACTGTTCGCCAGGCTCAAGGCGCGCATGCCCGACGGCGAGGATCTCGTCG
TGACCCATGGCGATGCCTGCTTGCCGAATATCATGGTGGAAAATGGCCGCTTTTCTGGATTCATCGACTG
TGGCCGGCTGGGTGTGGCGGACCGCTATCAGGACATAGCGTTGGCTACCCGTGATATTGCTGAAGAGCTT
GGCGGCGAATGGGCTGACCGCTTCCTCGTGCTTTACGGTATCGCCGCTCCCGATTCGCAGCGCATCGCCT
TCTATCGCCTTCTTGACGAGTTCTTCTTCGAAGGAAGCGGAGAAGGTAGAGGTTCTCTCCTCACTTGTGG
TGATGTTGAAGAAAACCCTGGTCCAATGTCTAGACTGGACAAGAGCAAAGTCATAAACGGAGCTCTGGAA
TTACTCAATGGTGTCGGTATCGAAGGCCTGACGACAAGGAAACTCGCTCAAAAGCTGGGAGTTGAGCAGC
CTACCCTGTACTGGCACGTGAAGAACAAGCGGGCCCTGCTCGATGCCCTGCCAATCGAGATGCTGGACAG
GCATCATACCCACTTCTGCCCCCTGGAAGGCGAGTCATGGCAAGACTTTCTGCGGAACAACGCCAAGTCA
TACCGCTGTGCTCTCCTCTCACATCGCGACGGGGCTAAAGTGCATCTCGGCACCCGCCCACAGAGAAACA
GTACGAACCCTGTAAATCAGCTCGCGTTCTGTGTCAGCAGCTCTCCCTGAGACGCACTGTACGCTCTGTC
GCGTGGGCACTTTAMCTGGCTGCGTATGAGACAGAGCATCAGTAGCAAAGAAGCAAAGRAGRARGAAMMC
CTTA
