>Addgene plasmid #80920 | pCW57-MCS1-P2A-MCS2 (Neo)--OLD | addgene partial sequence | sequence record 157973 | Neo-R 5'-GCCCAGTCATAGCCGAATAG-3'
ACCTGCGTGCAATCCATCTTGTTCAATGGCCGATCCCATCGCGCGCGGGTGAATTGCTGGGGAGAGAGGT
CGGTGATTCGGTCAACGAGGGAGCCGACTGCCGACGTGCGCTCCGGAGGCTTGCAGAATGCGGAACACCG
CGCGGGCAGGAACAGGGCCCACACTACCGCCCCACACCCCGCCTCCCGCACCGCCCCTTCCCGGCCGCTG
CTCTCGGCGCGCCCTGCTGAGCAGCCGCTATTGGCCACAGCCCATCGCGGTCGGCGCGCTGCCATTGCTC
CCTGGCGCTGTCCGTCTGCGAGGGTACTAGTGAGACGTGCGGCTTCCGTTTGTCACGTCCGGCACGCCGC
GAACCGCAAGGAACCTTCCCGACTTAGGGGCGGAGCAGGAAGCGTCGCCGGGGGGCCCACAAGGGTAGCG
GCGAAGATCCGGGTGACGCTGCGAACGGACGTGAAGAATGTGCGAGACCCAGGGTCGGCGCCGCTGCGTT
TCCCGGAACCACGCCCAGAGCAGCCGCGTCCCTGCGCAAACCCAGGGCTGCCTTGGAAAAGGCGCAACCC
CAACCCCGGATCCTGTACAACGCGTCTGCAGCCTAGGACCGGGGTTTTCTTCCACGTCTCCTGCTTGCTT
TAACAGAGAGAAGTTCGTGGCTCCGGAACCGGTGTCGACGAATTCGCTAGCCAATTCTCCAGGCGATCTG
ACGGTTCACTAAACGAGCTCTGCTTATATAGGCCTCCCACCGTACACGCCTACCTCGACATACGTTCTCT
ATCACTGATAGGGAGTAAACTCGACATACGTTCTCTATCACTGATAGGGATAAACTCGACATACGTTCTC
TATCACTGATAGGGAGTAAACTCGACATACGTTCTCTATCACTGATAGGGAGTAAACTCGACATACGTTC
TCTATCACTGATAGGGAGTAAACTCGACATCGTTCTCTATCACTGATAGGGAGTAAACTCGACATACGTT
CTCTATCACTGATAGGGAGTAA
